Addgene plasmid #42598: pcDNA3.1-Flag HBx (G124L, I127A)
Depositing lab: Ding Xue. Depositing organization: University of Colorado, Boulder. Publication: Hepatitis B virus X protein targets Bcl-2 proteins to increase intracellular calcium, required for virus replication and cell death induction. Geng X, Huang C, Qin Y, McCombs JE, Yuan Q, Harry BL, Palmer AE, Xia NS, Xue D. Proc Natl Acad Sci U S A. 2012 Nov 6;109(45):18471-6. doi: 10.1073/pnas.1204668109. Epub 2012 Oct 22. PubMed 23091012.
Backbone
  Vector backbone: pcDNA3.1
  Vector type: Mammalian Expression
Growth in bacteria
  Bacterial resistance: Ampicillin, 100 μg/mL
  Growth temperature: 37°C
  Growth strain: DH5alpha
  Copy number: Unknown
Gene/Insert
  Gene/Insert name: Hepatitis B virus protein X (G124L, I127A) (alt name: HBx (G124L, I127A))
  Insert size (bp): 492
  Mutation: G124L I127A
  Tag / fusion protein: Flag (N terminal on insert)
  Cloning method: Restriction Enzyme; 5′ cloning site NheI (not destroyed); 3′ cloning site EcoRV (not destroyed)
  Sequencing primers: 5′ See 3' sequencing primer; 3′ TAGAAGGCACAGTCGAGG
Terms and licenses: Academic/Nonprofit Terms; Industry Terms: Not Available to Industry
How to cite: pcDNA3.1-Flag HBx (G124L, I127A) was a gift from Ding Xue (Addgene plasmid # 42598 ; http://n2t.net/addgene:42598 ; RRID:Addgene_42598)
