[The description below was written by a language model from this plasmid's Addgene catalogue record.]
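Description:
pcDNA3.1-Flag HBx (G124L, I127A) is a mammalian expression plasmid built on the pcDNA3.1 backbone and carrying a mutant form of the hepatitis B virus X protein (HBx). It is propagated in E. coli under ampicillin selection; the record lists the copy number as unknown. No feature table accompanies the entry, so the promoter, polyadenylation signal, origins and any mammalian selection marker are not explicitly recorded. pcDNA3.1-family vectors generally drive the insert from the CMV immediate-early promoter with a BGH polyadenylation signal, but the particular backbone variant used here is not specified.

The insert is about 492 bp and was placed between the NheI and EcoRV sites of the polylinker by restriction cloning, with both sites retained. It encodes HBx with a Flag epitope fused at the N terminus, which allows the protein to be detected or immunoprecipitated with anti-Flag antibodies. Two amino-acid substitutions are present, G124L and I127A. The record does not say what these changes do. The associated publication reports that HBx targets Bcl-2 family proteins to raise intracellular calcium, a process required for viral replication and for induction of cell death. This suggests the double mutant was made to probe that interaction, most likely for comparison with wild-type Flag-HBx in transfected mammalian cells, although this purpose is inferred rather than stated in the fields. The plasmid is suited to transient expression studies of HBx function, such as binding assays, calcium measurements and cell death assays.
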