>Addgene plasmid #42598 | pcDNA3.1-Flag HBx (G124L, I127A) | depositor partial sequence | sequence record 57593 | Flag HBx (G124L, I127A)
ATGGACTACAAGGATGACGATGACAAGATGGCTGCTAGGCTGTACTGCCAACTGGATCCTTCGCGGGACG
TCCTTTGTTTACGTCCCGTCGGCGCTGAATCCCGCGGACGACCCCTCTCGGGGCCGCTTGGGACTCTCTC
GTCCCCTTCTCCGTCTGCCGTTCCAGCCGACCACGGGGCGCACCTCTCTTTACGCGGTCTCCCCGTCTGT
GCCTTCTCATCTGCCGGTCCGTGTGCACTTCGCTTCACCTCTGCACGTTGCATGGAGACCACCGTGAACG
CCCATCAGATCCTGCCCAAGGTCTTACATAAGAGGACTCTTGGACTCCCAGCAATGTCAACGACCGACCT
TGAGGCCTACTTCAAGGACTGTGTGTTTAAGGACTGGGAAGAGCTGCTCGAGGAGGCTAGGTTAAAGGTC
TTTGTATTAGGAGGCTGTAGGCATAAATTGGTCTGCGCACCAGCACCATGCAACTTTTTCACCTCTGCCT
AA
