>Addgene plasmid #42598 | pcDNA3.1-Flag HBx (G124L, I127A) | addgene partial sequence | sequence record 61065 | CVM-F
CTGGCTACTAGAGAACCCACTGCTTACTGGCTTATCGAAATTAATACGACTCACTATAGGGAGACCCAAG
CTGGCTAGCATGGACTACAAGGATGACGATGACAAGATGGCTGCTAGGCTGTACTGCCAACTGGATCCTT
CGCGGGACGTCCTTTGTTTACGTCCCGTCGGCGCTGAATCCCGCGGACGACCCCTCTCGGGGCCGCTTGG
GACTCTCTCGTCCCCTTCTCCGTCTGCCGTTCCAGCCGACCACGGGGCGCACCTCTCTTTACGCGGTCTC
CCCGTCTGTGCCTTCTCATCTGCCGGTCCGTGTGCACTTCGCTTCACCTCTGCACGTTGCATGGAGACCA
CCGTGAACGCCCATCAGATCCTGCCCAAGGTCTTACATAAGAGGACTCTTGGACTCCCAGCAATGTCAAC
GACCGACCTTGAGGCCTACTTCAAGGACTGTGTGTTTAAGGACTGGGAAGAGCTGCTCGAGGAGGCTAGG
TTAAAGGTCTTTGTATTAGGAGGCTGTAGGCATAAATTGGTCTGCGCACCAGCACCATGCAACTTTTTCA
CCTCTGCCTAAGATATCCAGCACAGTGGCGGCCGCTCGAGTCTAGAGGGCCCGTTTAAACCCGCTGATCA
GCCTCGACTGTGCCTTCTAGTTGCCAGCCATCTGTTGTTTGCCCCTCCCCCGTGCCTTCCTTGACCCTGG
AAGGTGCCACTCCCACTGTCCTTTCCTAATAAAATGAGGAAATTGCATCGCATTGTCTGAGTAGGTGTCA
TTCTATTCTGGGGG
